>Addgene plasmid #144755 | TFORF3279 | addgene full sequence | sequence record 407895 | Addgene NGS Result
TTAATGTAGTCTTATGCAATACTCTTGTAGTCTTGCAACATGGTAACGATGAGTTAGCAACATGCCTTAC
AAGGAGAGAAAAAGCACCGTGCATGCCGATTGGTGGAAGTAAGGTGGTACGATCGTGCCTTATTAGGAAG
GCAACAGACGGGTCTGACATGGATTGGACGAACCACTGAATTGCCGCATTGCAGAGATATTGTATTTAAG
TGCCTAGCTCGATACATAAACGGGTCTCTCTGGTTAGACCAGATCTGAGCCTGGGAGCTCTCTGGCTAAC
TAGGGAACCCACTGCTTAAGCCTCAATAAAGCTTGCCTTGAGTGCTTCAAGTAGTGTGTGCCCGTCTGTT
GTGTGACTCTGGTAACTAGAGATCCCTCAGACCCTTTTAGTCAGTGTGGAAAATCTCTAGCAGTGGCGCC
CGAACAGGGACTTGAAAGCGAAAGGGAAACCAGAGGAGCTCTCTCGACGCAGGACTCGGCTTGCTGAAGC
GCGCACGGCAAGAGGCGAGGGGCGGCGACTGGTGAGTACGCCAAAAATTTTGACTAGCGGAGGCTAGAAG
GAGAGAGATGGGTGCGAGAGCGTCAGTATTAAGCGGGGGAGAATTAGATCGCGATGGGAAAAAATTCGGT
TAAGGCCAGGGGGAAAGAAAAAATATAAATTAAAACATATAGTATGGGCAAGCAGGGAGCTAGAACGATT
CGCAGTTAATCCTGGCCTGTTAGAAACATCAGAAGGCTGTAGACAAATACTGGGACAGCTACAACCATCC
CTTCAGACAGGATCAGAAGAACTTAGATCATTATATAATACAGTAGCAACCCTCTATTGTGTGCATCAAA
GGATAGAGATAAAAGACACCAAGGAAGCTTTAGACAAGATAGAGGAAGAGCAAAACAAAAGTAAGACCAC
CGCACAGCAAGCGGCCGCTGATCTTCAGACCTGGAGGAGGAGATATGAGGGACAATTGGAGAAGTGAATT
ATATAAATATAAAGTAGTAAAAATTGAACCATTAGGAGTAGCACCCACCAAGGCAAAGAGAAGAGTGGTG
CAGAGAGAAAAAAGAGCAGTGGGAATAGGAGCTTTGTTCCTTGGGTTCTTGGGAGCAGCAGGAAGCACTA
TGGGCGCAGCGTCAATGACGCTGACGGTACAGGCCAGACAATTATTGTCTGGTATAGTGCAGCAGCAGAA
CAATTTGCTGAGGGCTATTGAGGCGCAACAGCATCTGTTGCAACTCACAGTCTGGGGCATCAAGCAGCTC
CAGGCAAGAATCCTGGCTGTGGAAAGATACCTAAAGGATCAACAGCTCCTGGGGATTTGGGGTTGCTCTG
GAAAACTCATTTGCACCACTGCTGTGCCTTGGAATGCTAGTTGGAGTAATAAATCTCTGGAACAGATTTG
GAATCACACGACCTGGATGGAGTGGGACAGAGAAATTAACAATTACACAAGCTTAATACACTCCTTAATT
GAAGAATCGCAAAACCAGCAAGAAAAGAATGAACAAGAATTATTGGAATTAGATAAATGGGCAAGTTTGT
GGAATTGGTTTAACATAACAAATTGGCTGTGGTATATAAAATTATTCATAATGATAGTAGGAGGCTTGGT
AGGTTTAAGAATAGTTTTTGCTGTACTTTCTATAGTGAATAGAGTTAGGCAGGGATATTCACCATTATCG
TTTCAGACCCACCTCCCAACCCCGAGGGGACCCATGCATTGCATCTCAATTAGTCAGCAACCAGGTGTGG
AAAGTCCCCAGGCTCCCCAGCAGGCAGAAGTATGCAAAGCATGCGTCTCAATTAGTCAGCAACCATAGTC
CCGCCCCTAACTCCGCCCATCCCGCCCCTAACTCCGCCCAGTTCCGCCCATTCTCCGCCCCATGGCTGAC
TAATTTTTTTTATTTATGCAGAGGCCGAGGCCGCCTCGGCCTCTGAGCTATTCCAGAAGTAGTGAGGAGG
CTTTTTTGGAGGCCTAGGCTTTTGCAAAAAGCTTTCTAGAGGTACCACCGGAGCTTACCATGACCGAGTA
CAAGCCCACGGTGCGCCTCGCCACCCGCGACGACGTCCCCAGGGCCGTACGCACCCTCGCCGCCGCGTTC
GCCGACTACCCCGCCACGCGCCACACCGTCGATCCGGACCGCCACATCGAGCGGGTCACCGAGCTGCAAG
AACTCTTCCTCACGCGCGTCGGGCTCGACATCGGCAAGGTGTGGGTCGCGGACGACGGCGCCGCCGTGGC
GGTCTGGACCACGCCGGAGAGCGTCGAAGCGGGGGCGGTGTTCGCCGAGATCGGCCCGCGCATGGCCGAG
TTGAGCGGTTCCCGGCTGGCCGCGCAGCAACAGATGGAAGGCCTCCTGGCGCCGCACCGGCCCAAGGAGC
CCGCGTGGTTCCTGGCCACCGTCGGCGTCTCGCCCGACCACCAGGGCAAGGGTCTGGGCAGCGCCGTCGT
GCTCCCCGGAGTGGAGGCGGCCGAGCGCGCCGGGGTGCCCGCCTTCCTGGAGACCTCCGCGCCCCGCAAC
CTCCCCTTCTACGAGCGGCTCGGCTTCACCGTCACCGCCGACGTCGAGGTGCCCGAAGGACCGCGCACCT
GGTGCATGACCCGCAAGCCCGGTGCCAGTTAACGAATTCTAGATCTTGAGACAAATGGCAGTATTCATCC
ACAATTTTAAAAGAAAAGGGGGGATTGGGGGGTACAGTGCAGGGGAAAGAATAGTAGACATAATAGCAAC
AGACATACAAACTAAAGAATTACAAAAACAAATTACAAAAATTCAAAATTTTCGGGTTTATTACAGGGAC
AGCAGAGATCCACTTTGGCGCCGGCTCGAGGCCTGCAGGTGCAAAGATGGATAAAGTTTTAAACAGAGAG
GAATCTTTGCAGCTAATGGACCTTCTAGGTCTTGAAAGGAGTGGGAATTGGCTCCGGTGCCCGTCAGTGG
GCAGAGCGCACATCGCCCACAGTCCCCGAGAAGTTGGGGGGAGGGGTCGGCAATTGAACCGGTGCCTAGA
GAAGGTGGCGCGGGGTAAACTGGGAAAGTGATGTCGTGTACTGGCTCCGCCTTTTTCCCGAGGGTGGGGG
AGAACCGTATATAAGTGCAGTAGTCGCCGTGAACGTTCTTTTTCGCAACGGGTTTGCCGCCAGAACACAG
GTAAGTGCCGTGTGTGGTTCCCGCGGGCCTGGCCTCTTTACGGGTTATGGCCCTTGCGTGCCTTGAATTA
CTTCCACCTGGCTGCAGTACGTGATTCTTGATCCCGAGCTTCGGGTTGGAAGTGGGTGGGAGAGTTCGAG
GCCTTGCGCTTAAGGAGCCCCTTCGCCTCGTGCTTGAGTTGAGGCCTGGCCTGGGCGCTGGGGCCGCCGC
GTGCGAATCTGGTGGCACCTTCGCGCCTGTCTCGCTGCTTTCGATAAGTCTCTAGCCATTTAAAATTTTT
GATGACCTGCTGCGACGCTTTTTTTCTGGCAAGATAGTCTTGTAAATGCGGGCCAAGATCTGCACACTGG
TATTTCGGTTTTTGGGGCCGCGGGCGGCGACGGGGCCCGTGCGTCCCAGCGCACATGTTCGGCGAGGCGG
GGCCTGCGAGCGCGGCCACCGAGAATCGGACGGGGGTAGTCTCAAGCTGGCCGGCCTGCTCTGGTGCCTG
GCCTCGCGCCGCCGTGTATCGCCCCGCCCTGGGCGGCAAGGCTGGCCCGGTCGGCACCAGTTGCGTGAGC
GGAAAGATGGCCGCTTCCCGGCCCTGCTGCAGGGAGCTCAAAATGGAGGACGCGGCGCTCGGGAGAGCGG
GCGGGTGAGTCACCCACACAAAGGAAAAGGGCCTTTCCGTCCTCAGCCGTCGCTTCATGTGACTCCACGG
AGTACCGGGCGCCGTCCAGGCACCTCGATTAGTTCTCGAGCTTTTGGAGTACGTCGTCTTTAGGTTGGGG
GGAGGGGTTTTATGCGATGGAGTTTCCCCACACTGAGTGGGTGGAGACTGAAGTTAGGCCAGCTTGGCAC
TTGATGTAATTCTCCTTGGAATTTGCCCTTTTTGAGTTTGGATCTTGGTTCATTCTCAAGCCTCAGACAG
TGGTTCAAAGTTTTTTTCTTCCATTTCAGGTGTCGTGAGGCTAGCATCGATTGATCAACAAGTTTGTACA
AAAAAGTTGGCATGATGGTGCTGGACAAGGAGGACGGCGTGCCGATGCTCTCCGTCCAGCCCAAAGGGAA
GCAGAAGGGCTGTGCGGGCTGTAACCGCAAGATCAAGGACCGCTATCTGCTGAAGGCATTGGACAAGTAC
TGGCACGAAGACTGCCTCAAGTGTGCCTGCTGTGACTGCCGCCTGGGCGAGGTGGGCTCCACCCTCTACA
CCAAGGCCAACCTCATCCTGTGCCGACGCGACTACCTGAGGCTCTTTGGCACCACAGGGAACTGTGCTGC
TTGCAGCAAGCTGATCCCAGCCTTCGAGATGGTGATGCGGGCCCGGGACAACGTGTATCACCTCGACTGC
TTCGCCTGCCAGCTCTGCAACCAGAGATTTTGTGTGGGAGACAAATTCTTCCTGAAGAACAACATGATCT
TGTGTCAGATGGACTATGAGGAAGGGCAGCTCAATGGCACCTTTGAATCCCAAGTTCAGTACCCAACTTT
CTTGTACAAAGTGGTTGATATCGGTAAGCCTATCCCTAACCCTCTCCTCGGTCTCGATTCTACGTAGTAA
TGAACTAGTCCGTAACTTGAAAGTATTTCGATTTCTTGGCTTTATATATCTTGTGGAAAGGACGATTTAT
AGTACTATCGAGGGAACTCACGCGTTAAGTCGACAATCAACCTCTGGATTACAAAATTTGTGAAAGATTG
ACTGGTATTCTTAACTATGTTGCTCCTTTTACGCTATGTGGATACGCTGCTTTAATGCCTTTGTATCATG
CTATTGCTTCCCGTATGGCTTTCATTTTCTCCTCCTTGTATAAATCCTGGTTGCTGTCTCTTTATGAGGA
GTTGTGGCCCGTTGTCAGGCAACGTGGCGTGGTGTGCACTGTGTTTGCTGACGCAACCCCCACTGGTTGG
GGCATTGCCACCACCTGTCAGCTCCTTTCCGGGACTTTCGCTTTCCCCCTCCCTATTGCCACGGCGGAAC
TCATCGCCGCCTGCCTTGCCCGCTGCTGGACAGGGGCTCGGCTGTTGGGCACTGACAATTCCGTGGTGTT
GTCGGGGAAATCATCGTCCTTTCCTTGGCTGCTCGCCTGTGTTGCCACCTGGATTCTGCGCGGGACGTCC
TTCTGCTACGTCCCTTCGGCCCTCAATCCAGCGGACCTTCCTTCCCGCGGCCTGCTGCCGGCTCTGCGGC
CTCTTCCGCGTCTTCGCCTTCGCCCTCAGACGAGTCGGATCTCCCTTTGGGCCGCCTCCCCGCGTCGACT
TTAAGACCAATGACTTACAAGGCAGCTGTAGATCTTAGCCACTTTTTAAAAGAAAAGGGGGGACTGGAAG
GGCTAATTCACTCCCAACGAAGACAAGATCTGCTTTTTGCTTGTACTGGGTCTCTCTGGTTAGACCAGAT
CTGAGCCTGGGAGCTCTCTGGCTAACTAGGGAACCCACTGCTTAAGCCTCAATAAAGCTTGCCTTGAGTG
CTTCAAGTAGTGTGTGCCCGTCTGTTGTGTGACTCTGGTAACTAGAGATCCCTCAGACCCTTTTAGTCAG
TGTGGAAAATCTCTAGCAGTACGTATAGTAGTTCATGTCATCTTATTATTCAGTATTTATAACTTGCAAA
GAAATGAATATCAGAGAGTGAGAGGAACTTGTTTATTGCAGCTTATAATGGTTACAAATAAAGCAATAGC
ATCACAAATTTCACAAATAAAGCATTTTTTTCACTGCATTCTAGTTGTGGTTTGTCCAAACTCATCAATG
TATCTTATCATGTCTGGCTCTAGCTATCCCGCCCCTAACTCCGCCCATCCCGCCCCTAACTCCGCCCAGT
TCCGCCCATTCTCCGCCCCATGGCTGACTAATTTTTTTTATTTATGCAGAGGCCGAGGCCGCCTCGGCCT
CTGAGCTATTCCAGAAGTAGTGAGGAGGCTTTTTTGGAGGCCTAGGGACGTACCCAATTCGCCCTATAGT
GAGTCGTATTACGCGCGCTCACTGGCCGTCGTTTTACAACGTCGTGACTGGGAAAACCCTGGCGTTACCC
AACTTAATCGCCTTGCAGCACATCCCCCTTTCGCCAGCTGGCGTAATAGCGAAGAGGCCCGCACCGATCG
CCCTTCCCAACAGTTGCGCAGCCTGAATGGCGAATGGG
[124 nt withheld, positions 6269-6392]
C
[91 nt withheld, positions 6394-6484]
A
[49 nt withheld, positions 6486-6534]
CCTTTGACGTTGGAGTCCACGTTCTTT
[37 nt withheld, positions 6562-6598]
ACCCTATCTCGGTCTATTCTTTTGATTTATAAGGGATTTTGCCGATTTCGGCCTATTGGTTAAAAAATGA
GCTGATTTAACAAAAATTTAACGCGAATTTTAACAAAATATTAACGCTTACAATTTAGGTGGCACTTTTC
GGGGAAATGTGCGCGGAACCCCTATTTGTTTATTTTTCTAAATACATTCAAATATGTATCCGCTCATGAG
ACAATAACCCTGATAAATGCTTCAATAATATTGAAAAAGGAAGAGTATGAGTATTCAACATTTCCGTGTC
GCCCTTATTCCCTTTTTTGCGGCATTTTGCCTTCCTGTTTTTGCTCACCCAGAAACGCTGGTGAAAGTAA
AAGATGCTGAAGATCAGTTGGGTGCACGAGTGGGTTACATCGAACTGGATCTCAACAGCGGTAAGATCCT
TGAGAGTTTTCGCCCCGAAGAACGTTTTCCAATGATGAGCACTTTTAAAGTTCTGCTATGTGGCGCGGTA
TTATCCCGTATTGACGCCGGGCAAGAGCAACTCGGTCGCCGCATACACTATTCTCAGAATGACTTGGTTG
AGTACTCACCAGTCACAGAAAAGCATCTTACGGATGGCATGACAGTAAGAGAATTATGCAGTGCTGCCAT
AACCATGAGTGATAACACTGCGGCCAACTTACTTCTGACAACGATCGGAGGACCGAAGGAGCTAACCGCT
TTTTTGCACAACATGGGGGATCATGTAACTCGCCTTGATCGTTGGGAACCGGAGCTGAATGAAGCCATAC
CAAACGACGAGCGTGACACCACGATGCCTGTAGCAATGGCAACAACGTTGCGCAAACTATTAACTGGCGA
ACTACTTACTCTAGCTTCCCGGCAACAATTAATAGACTGGATGGAGGCGGATAAAGTTGCAGGACCACTT
CTGCGCTCGGCCCTTCCGGCTGGCTGGTTTATTGCTGATAAATCTGGAGCCGGTGAGCGTGGGTCTCGCG
GTATCATTGCAGCACTGGGGCCAGATGGTAAGCCCTCCCGTATCGTAGTTATCTACACGACGGGGAGTCA
GGCAACTATGGATGAACGAAATAGACAGATCGCTGAGATAGGTGCCTCACTGATTAAGCATTGGTAACTG
TCAGACCAAGTTTACTCATATATACTTTAGATTGATTTAAAACTTCATTTTTAATTTAAAAGGATCTAGG
TGAAGATCCTTTTTGATAATCTCATGACCAAAATCCCTTAACGTGAGTTTTCGTTCCACTGAGCGTCAGA
CCCCGTAGAAAAGATCAAAGGATCTTCTTGAGATCCTTTTTTTCTGCGCGTAATCTGCTGCTTGCAAACA
AAAAAACCACCGCTACCAGCGGTGGTTTGTTTGCCGGATCAAGAGCTACCAACTCTTTTTCCGAAGGTAA
CTGGCTTCAGCAGAGCGCAGATACCAAATACTGTTCTTCTAGTGTAGCCGTAGTTAGGCCACCACTTCAA
GAACTCTGTAGCACCGCCTACATACCTCGCTCTGCTAATCCTGTTACCAGTGGCTGCTGCCAGTGGCGAT
AAGTCGTGTCTTACCGGGTTGGACTCAAGACGATAGTTACCGGATAAGGCGCAGCGGTCGGGCTGAACGG
GGGGTTCGTGCACACAGCCCAGCTTGGAGCGAACGACCTACACCGAACTGAGATACCTACAGCGTGAGCT
ATGAGAAAGCGCCACGCTTCCCGAAGGGAGAAAGGCGGACAGGTATCCGGTAAGCGGCAGGGTCGGAACA
GGAGAGCGCACGAGGGAGCTTCCAGGGGGAAACGCCTGGTATCTTTATAGTCCTGTCGGGTTTCGCCACC
TCTGACTTGAGCGTCGATTTTTGTGATGCTCGTCAGGGGGGCGGAGCCTATGGAAAAACGCCAGCAACGC
GGCCTTTTTACGGTTCCTGGCCTTTTGCTGGCCTTTTGCTCACATGTTCTTTCCTGCGTTATCCCCTGAT
TCTGTGGATAACCGTATTACCGCCTTTGAGTGAGCTGATACCGCTCGCCGCAGCCGAACGACCGAGCGCA
GCGAGTCAGTGAGCGAGGAAGCGGAAGAGCGCCCAATACGCAAACCGCCTCTCCCCGCGCGTTGGCCGAT
TCATTAATGCAGCTGGCACGACAGGTTTCCCGACTGGAAAGCGGGCAGTGAGCGCAACGCAATTAATGTG
AGTTAGCTCACTCATTAGGCACCCCAGGCTTTACACTTTATGCTTCCGGCTCGTATGTTGTGTGGAATTG
TGAGCGGATAACAATTTCACACAGGAAACAGCTATGACCATGATTACGCCAAGCGCGCAATTAACCCTCA
CTAAAGGGAACAAAAGCTGGAGCTGCAAGC
Features (pLannotate 1.2.2; 34 found; start..end, strand, type, name):
      5..231     +  promoter       RSV promoter: Rous sarcoma virus enhancer/promoter
    232..412     +  LTR            5' LTR (truncated): truncated 5' long terminal repeat (LTR) from HIV-1
    459..584     +  misc_feature   HIV-1 Ψ: packaging signal of human immunodeficiency virus type 1
    568..931     +  CDS            HIV-1 gag (fragment): gag protein from human immunodeficiency virus 1; gag
   1077..1310    +  misc_feature   RRE: The Rev response element (RRE) of HIV-1 allows for Rev-dependent mRNA export from the nucleus to the cytoplasm.
   1687..1713    +  CDS            Rev (fragment): human immunodeficiency virus 1 (HIV-1) Rev protein; rev; enhances nuclear export of unspliced and incompletely spliced viral mRNAs
   1720..1743    +  promoter       SV40 promoter (fragment): SV40 early promoter
   1744..1815    +  promoter       SV40 promoter (fragment): SV40 enhancer and early promoter
   1839..1974    +  rep_origin     SV40 ori: SV40 origin of replication
   2020..2616    +  CDS            PuroR (fragment): puromycin N-acetyltransferase; pac from Streptomyces; confers resistance to puromycin
   2665..2782    +  misc_feature   cPPT/CTS: central polypurine tract and central termination sequence of HIV-1
   2847..2913    +  CDS            small t antigen (fragment): SV40 (simian virus 40) small t antigen
   2920..4098    +  promoter       EF-1α promoter: strong constitutive promoter for human elongation factor EF-1α
   4119..4136    +  protein_bind   attB1 (fragment): mutant version of attB; core recombination site for the Gateway® BP reaction BP Clonase™
   4142..4609    +  CDS            LMO1: RBTN1_HUMAN - Also known as RBTN1, RHOM1, TTG1. Experimental evidence at protein level: Swiss-Prot protein existence level 1. May be involved in gene regulation within neural lineage cells potentially by direct DNA binding or by binding to other transcription factors. From Homo sapiens (Human).
   4611..4635    -  protein_bind   attB2: mutant version of attB; recombination site for the Gateway® BP reaction BP Clonase™
   4643..4684    +  CDS            V5 tag: epitope tag from simian virus 5
   4700..4753    +  promoter       U6 promoter (fragment): RNA polymerase III promoter for human U6 snRNA
   4795..5383    +  misc_feature   WPRE: woodchuck hepatitis virus posttranscriptional regulatory element
   5434..5453    +  misc_feature   cPPT/CTS (fragment): central polypurine tract and central termination sequence of HIV-1
   5455..5688    +  LTR            3' LTR (ΔU3): self-inactivating 3' long terminal repeat (LTR) from HIV-1
   5766..5887    +  polyA_signal   SV40 poly(A) signal: SV40 polyadenylation signal
   5927..6062    +  rep_origin     SV40 ori: SV40 origin of replication
   6083..6101    -  promoter       T7 promoter: promoter for bacteriophage T7 RNA polymerase
   6109..6264    +  CDS            lacZα (fragment): LacZα fragment of β-galactosidase; lacZ fragment
   6269..6697    +  rep_origin     f1 ori (sequence partly withheld): f1 bacteriophage origin of replication; arrow indicates direction of (+) strand synthesis
   6750..6854    +  promoter       AmpR promoter: bla
   6855..7715    +  CDS            AmpR: β-lactamase; bla; confers resistance to ampicillin, carbenicillin, and related antibiotics
   7886..8474    +  rep_origin     ori: high-copy-number ColE1/pMB1/pBR322/pUC origin of replication
   8657..8749    +  CDS            lacI (fragment): lac repressor; lacI; The lac repressor binds to the lac operator to inhibit transcription in E. coli. This inhibition can be relieved by adding lactose or isopropyl-β-D-thiogalactopyranoside (IPTG).
   8762..8783    +  protein_bind   CAP binding site: CAP binding activates transcription in the presence of cAMP. E. coli catabolite activator protein
   8798..8828    +  promoter       lac promoter: promoter for the E. coli lac operon
   8836..8852    +  protein_bind   lac operator: The lac repressor binds to the lac operator to inhibit transcription in E. coli. This inhibition can be relieved by adding lactose or isopropyl-β-D-thiogalactopyranoside (IPTG). lac repressor encoded by lacI
   8897..8915    +  promoter       T3 promoter: promoter for bacteriophage T3 RNA polymerase
