[The description below was written by a language model from this plasmid's Addgene catalogue record and pLannotate feature annotations shown in this document.]
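Description:
TFORF3279 is a lentiviral mammalian expression plasmid built on the pLX_TRC317 backbone and carrying the human LMO1 open reading frame (also known as RBTN1, RHOM1 or TTG1), a LIM-domain-only protein thought to act in gene regulation. It belongs to a barcoded transcription factor ORF collection designed for overexpression screens: each clone carries a unique 24-bp barcode so that the transcription factor can be identified in pooled experiments. The barcode itself is not annotated in the feature table. In bacteria the plasmid is maintained through a high-copy ColE1/pUC-type origin with ampicillin resistance (β-lactamase). An f1 origin and remnants of a lac/lacZα cloning region flanked by T7 and T3 promoters are also present in the backbone. The depositor notes that the plasmid can recombine during propagation, as is common for LTR-containing vectors.

The viral portion is a third-generation, self-inactivating design. An RSV promoter drives a truncated HIV-1 5' LTR, followed by the Ψ packaging signal, a gag fragment, the Rev response element and a cPPT/CTS. A WPRE and a ΔU3 3' LTR lie downstream, with an SV40 polyadenylation signal beyond the LTR. Within the transfer region, an SV40 promoter/origin segment precedes a puromycin N-acetyltransferase gene, allowing selection of transduced cells. The EF-1α promoter then drives LMO1, which was inserted by Gateway recombination and is therefore flanked by attB1 and attB2 sites, with a V5 epitope tag following attB2 at the C terminus. The WPRE should enhance transcript expression. The construct is intended for packaging into lentivirus to constitutively overexpress V5-tagged LMO1 in mammalian cells, for example in directed-differentiation screens.
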