Addgene plasmid #144755: TFORF3279
Purpose: Lentiviral vector for overexpressing transcription factor ORFs with unique 24-bp barcodes. Barcodes facilitate identification of transcription factors in pooled screens.
Depositing lab: Feng Zhang. Depositing organization: Broad Institute. Publication: A transcription factor atlas of directed differentiation. Joung J, Ma S, Tay T, Geiger-Schuller KR, Kirchgatterer PC, Verdine VK, Guo B, Arias-Garcia MA, Allen WE, Singh A, Kuksenko O, Abudayyeh OO, Gootenberg JS, Fu Z, Macrae RK, Buenrostro JD, Regev A, Zhang F. Cell. 2023 Jan 5;186(1):209-229.e26. doi: 10.1016/j.cell.2022.11.026. PubMed 36608654.
Backbone
  Vector backbone: pLX_TRC317
  Backbone manufacturer: Broad Institute Genetic Perturbation Platform
  Backbone size w/o insert (bp): 8264
  Vector type: Mammalian Expression, Lentiviral
  Selectable markers: Puromycin
Growth in bacteria
  Bacterial resistance: Ampicillin, 100 μg/mL
  Growth temperature: 37°C
  Growth strain: NEB Stable
  Copy number: High Copy
Gene/Insert
  Gene/Insert name: LMO1
  Species: H. sapiens (human)
  Insert size (bp): 674
  Entrez Gene: LMO1 (a.k.a. RBTN1, RHOM1, TTG1)
  Promoter: EF1a
  Tag / fusion protein: V5 (C terminal on insert)
  Cloning method: Gateway Cloning
  Sequencing primers: 5′ GGGTGGAGACTGAAGTTAGGCCAG; 3′ CACATAGCGTAAAAGGAGCAACATAG
Resource information
  A portion of this plasmid was derived from a plasmid made by: Broad Institute Genetic Perturbation Platform
Terms and licenses: Academic/Nonprofit Terms; Industry Terms: Not Available to Industry
Depositor comments: NM_002315.2 Please test multiple small colonies in case of plasmid recombination. To make this collection available in a timely manner, a portion of this collection was not fully sequenced by Addgene. If an Addgene verified full plasmid sequence is not available, please contact us prior to placing an order to request the full sequence.
How to cite: TFORF3279 was a gift from Feng Zhang (Addgene plasmid # 144755 ; http://n2t.net/addgene:144755 ; RRID:Addgene_144755)
