>Addgene plasmid #144755 | TFORF3279 | depositor partial sequence | sequence record 286380 | Insert
ATCGATTGATCAACAAGTTTGTACAAAAAAGTTGGCATGATGGTGCTGGACAAGGAGGACGGCGTGCCGA
TGCTCTCCGTCCAGCCCAAAGGGAAGCAGAAGGGCTGTGCGGGCTGTAACCGCAAGATCAAGGACCGCTA
TCTGCTGAAGGCATTGGACAAGTACTGGCACGAAGACTGCCTCAAGTGTGCCTGCTGTGACTGCCGCCTG
GGCGAGGTGGGCTCCACCCTCTACACCAAGGCCAACCTCATCCTGTGCCGACGCGACTACCTGAGGCTCT
TTGGCACCACAGGGAACTGTGCTGCTTGCAGCAAGCTGATCCCAGCCTTCGAGATGGTGATGCGGGCCCG
GGACAACGTGTATCACCTCGACTGCTTCGCCTGCCAGCTCTGCAACCAGAGATTTTGTGTGGGAGACAAA
TTCTTCCTGAAGAACAACATGATCTTGTGTCAGATGGACTATGAGGAAGGGCAGCTCAATGGCACCTTTG
AATCCCAAGTTCAGTACCCAACTTTCTTGTACAAAGTGGTTGATATCGGTAAGCCTATCCCTAACCCTCT
CCTCGGTCTCGATTCTACGTAGTAATGAACTAGTCCGTAACTTGAAAGTATTTCGATTTCTTGGCTTTAT
ATATCTTGTGGAAAGGACGATTTATAGTACTATCGAGGGAACTC
