>Addgene plasmid #144755 | TFORF3279 | depositor partial sequence | sequence record 286381 | Barcode
TTTATAGTACTATCGAGGGAACTC
